Addgene plasmid #223852: pMulti_K_ccdB
Purpose: (Empty Backbone) GEC-acceptor for 4G-cloning, designed for expression in E. coli (Kanamyicin resistance)
Depositing lab: Stephan Gruber. Depositing organization: Universite de Lausanne (UNIL). Publication: 4G cloning: rapid gene assembly for expression of multisubunit protein complexes in diverse hosts. Taschner M, Dickinson JB, Roisne-Hamelin F, Gruber S. Life Sci Alliance. 2024 Dec 2;8(1):e202402899. doi: 10.26508/lsa.202402899. Print 2025 Jan. PubMed 39622624.
Backbone
  Vector backbone: pET
  Vector type: Bacterial Expression ; Golden-Gate Acceptor
Growth in bacteria
  Bacterial resistance: Kanamycin, 50 μg/mL
  Growth temperature: 37°C
  Growth strain: ccdB Survival
  Copy number: Low Copy
Gene/Insert
  Gene/Insert name: None
Terms and licenses: Academic/Nonprofit Terms; Industry Terms: Not Available to Industry
Depositor comments: Contains ccdB. Please visit https://doi.org/10.1101/2024.06.17.599261 for bioRxiv preprint.
How to cite: pMulti_K_ccdB was a gift from Stephan Gruber (Addgene plasmid # 223852 ; http://n2t.net/addgene:223852 ; RRID:Addgene_223852)
