[The description below was written by a language model from this plasmid's Addgene catalogue record and pLannotate feature annotations shown in this document.]
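Description:
pMulti_K_ccdB is an empty pET-derived bacterial expression backbone of about 5.3 kb that serves as a Golden Gate acceptor in the 4G-cloning system, a method for rapidly assembling genes for multisubunit protein complexes. The record calls it a "GEC-acceptor" without expanding the abbreviation. In practice, it is the destination plasmid that receives assembled units for expression in E. coli. It carries no insert. Instead, the cloning position is occupied by a ccdB counterselection cassette. CcdB is a toxin that poisons DNA gyrase, so the unmodified plasmid can only be maintained in a ccdB-tolerant strain. When an assembly replaces ccdB, the product can be recovered in ordinary E. coli, where any uncut or re-ligated acceptor is eliminated.

Selection is by kanamycin, through an aph(3')-Ia aminoglycoside phosphotransferase gene. Replication relies on a ColE1/pBR322-type origin accompanied by the rop gene and the bom mobility region, consistent with the low copy number given in the catalogue entry. An f1 origin is also present. The backbone encodes lacI under its own promoter, supplying the lac repressor needed for IPTG-regulated expression in pET-style systems.

The automated annotation finds no T7 promoter, lac operator, ribosome binding site or terminator in the acceptor, and it does not mark the Type IIS restriction sites used for assembly. The record therefore does not state which regulatory elements drive expression, and they may be delivered with the incoming cassettes. The short tetracycline-resistance fragments, the partial AmpR promoter and a predicted E. coli open reading frame are non-functional pBR322-lineage remnants.
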