Features (pLannotate 1.2.2; 13 found; start..end, strand, type, name):
    250..541     -  CDS            TcR (fragment): tetracycline efflux protein; tet; confers resistance to tetracycline
    556..577     -  protein_bind   CAP binding site: CAP binding activates transcription in the presence of cAMP. E. coli catabolite activator protein
    590..1678    -  CDS            lacI: lac repressor; lacI; The lac repressor binds to the lac operator to inhibit transcription in E. coli. This inhibition can be relieved by adding lactose or isopropyl-β-D-thiogalactopyranoside (IPTG).
   1679..1756    -  promoter       lacI promoter: lacI
   1764..1938    -  CDS            TcR (fragment): tetracycline efflux protein; tet; confers resistance to tetracycline
   2057..2359    +  CDS            ccdB: CcdB, a bacterial toxin that poisons DNA gyrase; ccdB; Plasmids containing the ccdB gene cannot be propagated in standard E. coli strains.
   2408..2852    +  rep_origin     f1 ori (sequence partly withheld): f1 bacteriophage origin of replication; arrow indicates direction of (+) strand synthesis
   2878..2935    +  promoter       AmpR promoter (fragment): bla
   2944..3759    -  CDS            KanR: aminoglycoside phosphotransferase; aph(3')-Ia; confers resistance to kanamycin in bacteria or G418 (Geneticin®) in eukaryotes
   3881..4469    +  rep_origin     ori: high-copy-number ColE1/pMB1/pBR322/pUC origin of replication
   4655..4794    -  misc_feature   bom: basis of mobility region from pBR322
   4896..5087    -  CDS            rop: Rop protein, which maintains plasmids at low copy number; rop
   5104..178     +  CDS            YPB1_ECOLX (across the origin): Protein predicted: Swiss-Prot protein existence level 4. From Escherichia coli.
>Addgene plasmid #223852 | pMulti_K_ccdB | addgene full sequence | sequence record 456126 | Addgene NGS Result
TAGCCAGCAGCATCCTGCGATGCAGATCCGGAACATAATGGTGCAGGGCGCTGACTTCCGCGTTTCCAGA
CTTTACGAAACACGGAAACCGAAGACCATTCATGTTGTTGCTCAGGTCGCAGACGTTTTGCAGCAGCAGT
CGCTTCACGTTCGCTCGCGTATCGGTGATTCATTCTGCTAACCAGTAAGGCAACCCCGCCAGCCTAGCCG
GGTCCTCAACGACAGGAGCACGATCATGCGCACCCGTGGGGCCGCCATGCCGGCGATAATGGCCTGCTTC
TCGCCGAAACGTTTGGTGGCGGGACCAGTGACGAAGGCTTGAGCGAGGGCGTGCAAGATTCCGAATACCG
CAAGCGACAGGCCGATCATCGTCGCGCTCCAGCGAAAGCGGTCCTCGCCGAAAATGACCCAGAGCGCTGC
CGGCACCTGTCCTACGAGTTGCATGATAAAGAAGACAGTCATAAGTGCGGCGACGATAGTCATGCCCCGC
GCCCACCGGAAGGAGCTGACTGGGTTGAAGGCTCTCAAGGGCATCGGTCGAGATCCCGGTGCCTAATGAG
TGAGCTAACTTACATTAATTGCGTTGCGCTCACTGCCCGCTTTCCAGTCGGGAAACCTGTCGTGCCAGCT
GCATTAATGAATCGGCCAACGCGCGGGGAGAGGCGGTTTGCGTATTGGGCGCCAGGGTGGTTTTTCTTTT
CACCAGTGAGACGGGCAACAGCTGATTGGCGTTGCCACCTCCAGTCTGGCCCTGAGAGAGTTGCAGCAAG
CGGTCCACGCTGGTTTGCCCCAGCAGGCGAAAATCCTGTTTGATGGTGGTTAACGGCGGGATATAACATG
AGCTGTCTTCGGTATCGTCGTATCCCACTACCGAGATATCCGCACCAACGCGCAGCCCGGACTCGGTAAT
GGCGCGCATTGCGCCCAGCGCCATCTGATCGTTGGCAACCAGCATCGCAGTGGGAACGATGCCCTCATTC
AGCATTTGCATGGTTTGTTGAAAACCGGACATGGCACTCCAGTCGCCTTCCCGTTCCGCTATCGGCTGAA
TTTGATTGCGAGTGAGATATTTATGCCAGCCAGCCAGACGCAGACGCGCCGAGACAGAACTTAATGGGCC
CGCTAACAGCGCGATTTGCTGGTGACCCAATGCGACCAGATGCTCCACGCCCAGTCGCGTACCGTCTTCA
TGGGAGAAAATAATACTGTTGATGGGTGTCTGGTCAGAGACATCAAGAAATAACGCCGGAACATTAGTGC
AGGCAGCTTCCACAGCAATGGCATCCTGGTCATCCAGCGGATAGTTAATGATCAGCCCACTGACGCGTTG
CGCGAGAAGATTGTGCACCGCCGCTTTACAGGCTTCGACGCCGCTTCGTTCTACCATCGACACCACCACG
CTGGCACCCAGTTGATCGGCGCGAGATTTAATCGCCGCGACAATTTGCGACGGCGCGTGCAGGGCCAGAC
TGGAGGTGGCAACGCCAATCAGCAACGACTGTTTGCCCGCCAGTTGTTGTGCCACGCGGTTGGGAATGTA
ATTCAGCTCCGCCATCGCCGCTTCCACTTTTTCCCGCGTTTTCGCAGAAACGTGGCTGGCCTGGTTCACC
ACGCGGGAAACGGTCTGATAAGAGACACCGGCATACTCTGCGACATCGTATAACGTTACTGGTTTCACAT
TCACCACCCTGAATTGACTCTCTTCCGGGCGCTATCATACCATACCGCGAAAGGTTTTGCGCCATTCGAT
GGTGTCCGGGATCTCGACGCTCTCCCTTATGCGACTCCTGCATTAGGAAGCAGCCCAGTAGTAGGTTGAG
GCCGTTGAGCACCGCCGCCGCAAGGAATGGTGCATGCAAGGAGATGGCGCCCAACAGTCCCCCGGCCACG
GGGCCTGCCACCATACCCACGCCGAAACAAGCGCTCATGAGCCCGAAGCTCTTCCCGATCTTAACGCTCT
ATGGTCTAAAGATTTAAATGGAATTCCTGCAGCCCAAACTGCAGTTGACAACATAAAAACTTTGTGTTAT
ACTTGTAACGTAAGGAGGTAATGATTCAGTTTAAGGTTTACACCTATAAAAGAGAGAGCCGTTATCGTCT
GTTTGTGGATGTACAGAGTGATATTATTGACACGCCCGGGCGACGGATGGTGATCCCCCTGGCCAGTGCA
CGTCTGCTGTCAGATAAAGTCTCCCGTGAACTTTACCCGGTGGTGCATATCGGGGATGAAAGCTGGCGCA
TGATGACCACCGATATGGCCAGTGTGCCGGTCTCCGTTATCGGGGAAGAAGTGGCTGATCTCAGCCACCG
CGAAAATGACATCAAAAACGCCATTAACCTGATGTTCTGGGGAATATAACGTCTCACCATTTAAATCTAT
ATCTCAATCGGGGTTTGGGACCGGAAG
[113 nt withheld, positions 2408-2520]
C
[91 nt withheld, positions 2522-2612]
A
[49 nt withheld, positions 2614-2662]
CCTTTGACGTTGGAGTCCACGTTCTTT
[37 nt withheld, positions 2690-2726]
ACCCTATCTCGGTCTATTCTTTTGATTTATAAGGGATTTTGCCGATTTCGGCCTATTGGTTAAAAAATGA
GCTGATTTAACAAAAATTTAACGCGAATTTTAACAAAATATTAACGCTTACAATTTAGGTGGCACTTTTC
GGGGAAATGTGCGCGGAACCCCTATTTGTTTATTTTTCTAAATACATTCAAATATGTATCCGCTCATGAA
TTAATTCTTAGAAAAACTCATCGAGCATCAAATGAAACTGCAATTTATTCATATCAGGATTATCAATACC
ATATTTTTGAAAAAGCCGTTTCTGTAATGAAGGAGAAAACTCACCGAGGCAGTTCCATAGGATGGCAAGA
TCCTGGTATCGGTCTGCGATTCCGACTCGTCCAACATCAATACAACCTATTAATTTCCCCTCGTCAAAAA
TAAGGTTATCAAGTGAGAAATCACCATGAGTGACGACTGAATCCGGTGAGAATGGCAAAAGTTTATGCAT
TTCTTTCCAGACTTGTTCAACAGGCCAGCCATTACGCTCGTCATCAAAATCACTCGCATCAACCAAACCG
TTATTCATTCGTGATTGCGCCTGAGCGAGACGAAATACGCGATCGCTGTTAAAAGGACAATTACAAACAG
GAATCGAATGCAACCGGCGCAGGAACACTGCCAGCGCATCAACAATATTTTCACCTGAATCAGGATATTC
TTCTAATACCTGGAATGCTGTTTTCCCGGGGATCGCAGTGGTGAGTAACCATGCATCATCAGGAGTACGG
ATAAAATGCTTGATGGTCGGAAGAGGCATAAATTCCGTCAGCCAGTTTAGTCTGACCATCTCATCTGTAA
CATCATTGGCAACGCTACCTTTGCCATGTTTCAGAAACAACTCTGGCGCATCGGGCTTCCCATACAATCG
ATAGATTGTCGCACCTGATTGCCCGACATTATCGCGAGCCCATTTATACCCATATAAATCAGCATCCATG
TTGGAATTTAATCGCGGCCTAGAGCAAGACGTTTCCCGTTGAATATGGCTCATAACACCCCTTGTATTAC
TGTTTATGTAAGCAGACAGTTTTATTGTTCATGACCAAAATCCCTTAACGTGAGTTTTCGTTCCACTGAG
CGTCAGACCCCGTAGAAAAGATCAAAGGATCTTCTTGAGATCCTTTTTTTCTGCGCGTAATCTGCTGCTT
GCAAACAAAAAAACCACCGCTACCAGCGGTGGTTTGTTTGCCGGATCAAGAGCTACCAACTCTTTTTCCG
AAGGTAACTGGCTTCAGCAGAGCGCAGATACCAAATACTGTCCTTCTAGTGTAGCCGTAGTTAGGCCACC
ACTTCAAGAACTCTGTAGCACCGCCTACATACCTCGCTCTGCTAATCCTGTTACCAGTGGCTGCTGCCAG
TGGCGATAAGTCGTGTCTTACCGGGTTGGACTCAAGACGATAGTTACCGGATAAGGCGCAGCGGTCGGGC
TGAACGGGGGGTTCGTGCACACAGCCCAGCTTGGAGCGAACGACCTACACCGAACTGAGATACCTACAGC
GTGAGCTATGAGAAAGCGCCACGCTTCCCGAAGGGAGAAAGGCGGACAGGTATCCGGTAAGCGGCAGGGT
CGGAACAGGAGAGCGCACGAGGGAGCTTCCAGGGGGAAACGCCTGGTATCTTTATAGTCCTGTCGGGTTT
CGCCACCTCTGACTTGAGCGTCGATTTTTGTGATGCTCGTCAGGGGGGCGGAGCCTATGGAAAAACGCCA
GCAACGCGGCCTTTTTACGGTTCCTGGCCTTTTGCTGGCCTTTTGCTCACATGTTCTTTCCTGCGTTATC
CCCTGATTCTGTGGATAACCGTATTACCGCCTTTGAGTGAGCTGATACCGCTCGCCGCAGCCGAACGACC
GAGCGCAGCGAGTCAGTGAGAGAGGAAGCGGATGAGCGCCTGATGCGGTATTTTCTCCTTACGCATCTGT
GCGGTATTTCACACCGCAATGGTGCACTCTCAGTACAATCTGCTCTGATGCCGCATAGTTAAGCCAGTAT
ACACTCCGCTATCGCTACGTGACTGGGTCATGGCTGCGCCCCGACACCCGCCAACACCCGCTGACGCGCC
CTGACGGGCTTGTCTGCTCCCGGCATCCGCTTACAGACAAGCTGTGACCGTCTCCGGGAGCTGCATGTGT
CAGAGGTTTTCACCGTCATCACCGAAACGCGCGAGGCAGCTGCGGTAAAGCTCATCAGCGTGGTCGTGAA
GCGATTCACAGATGTCTGCCTGTTCATCCGCGTCCAGCTCGTTGAGTTTCTCCAGAAGCGTTAATGTCTG
GCTTCTGATAAAGCGGGCCATGTTAAGGGCGGTTTTTTCCTGTTTGGTCACTGATGCCTCCGTGTAAGGG
GGATTTCTGTTCATGGGGGTAATGATACCGATGAAACGAGAGAGGATGCTCACGATACGGGTTACTGATG
ATGAACATGCCCGGTTACTGGAACGTTGTGAGGGTAAACAACTGGCGGTATGGATGCGGCGGGACCAGAG
AAAAATCACTCAGGGTCAATGCCAGCGCTTCGTTAATACAGATGTAGGTGTTCCACAGGG
